Addgene plasmid #107883: pWT004a
Purpose: R1 plasmid. Contains PBAD-EGFP and is part of the CAMERA system for rewritable multi-event analog recording in bacteria
Depositing lab: David Liu. Depositing organization: Broad Institute. Publication: Rewritable multi-event analog recording in bacterial and mammalian cells. Tang W, Liu DR. Science. 2018 Feb 15. pii: science.aap8992. doi: 10.1126/science.aap8992. PubMed 29449507.
Backbone
  Vector backbone: de novo assembled
  Vector type: Bacterial Expression
Growth in bacteria
  Bacterial resistance: Ampicillin, 100 μg/mL
  Growth temperature: 37°C
  Growth strain: DH5alpha
  Copy number: High Copy
Gene/Insert
  Gene/Insert name: PBAD-EGFP
  Species: Synthetic
  Cloning method: Unknown
Terms and licenses: Academic/Nonprofit Terms; Industry Terms: Not Available to Industry
Depositor comments: pUC
How to cite: pWT004a was a gift from David Liu (Addgene plasmid # 107883 ; http://n2t.net/addgene:107883 ; RRID:Addgene_107883)
