[The description below was written by a language model from this plasmid's Addgene catalogue record and pLannotate feature annotations shown in this document.]
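Description:
pWT004a is a small (about 4.0 kb), de novo assembled bacterial expression plasmid that serves as the "R1" plasmid of the CAMERA system, a platform for rewritable, multi-event analog recording in bacteria. It is propagated in E. coli at high copy number from a pUC-type ColE1/pMB1 origin of replication. Selection is by ampicillin, through a β-lactamase (bla) gene driven by its native AmpR promoter.

The payload is an arabinose-inducible reporter cassette. The araBAD promoter (PBAD) drives an EGFP coding sequence, annotated as the original mammalian codon-optimized enhanced GFP. The araC regulatory gene lies immediately upstream in the opposite orientation, as in the native L-arabinose operon. AraC represses PBAD in the absence of arabinose and activates it when the sugar is present, so EGFP fluorescence can be switched on by adding L-arabinose. An rrnB T1 terminator sits between the origin and the araC/PBAD module, where it would be expected to insulate the cassette from read-through transcription coming from the backbone. In the linear numbering, the EGFP reading frame runs to the end of the sequence record, and no dedicated terminator downstream of EGFP is annotated.

The record identifies the plasmid only as the R1 component of CAMERA and does not spell out its mechanistic role, partner plasmids or any nuclease or base-editor target sites. These details cannot be inferred from the annotated features. What the record does support is that the plasmid provides a high-copy, ampicillin-selectable, arabinose-responsive EGFP construct for use in that bacterial recording system.
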