Features (pLannotate 1.2.2; 7 found; start..end, strand, type, name):
     96..200     +  promoter       AmpR promoter: bla
    201..1061    +  CDS            AmpR: β-lactamase; bla; confers resistance to ampicillin, carbenicillin, and related antibiotics
   1232..1820    +  rep_origin     ori: high-copy-number ColE1/pMB1/pBR322/pUC origin of replication
   1996..2041    +  terminator     rrnB T1 terminator: transcription terminator T1 from the E. coli rrnB gene
   2056..2934    -  CDS            araC: L-arabinose regulatory protein; araC
   3080..3245    +  promoter       araBAD promoter: araBAD; promoter of the L-arabinose operon of E. coli; the araC regulatory gene is transcribed in the opposite direction (Guzman et al., 1995)
   3285..4004    +  CDS            EGFP: the original enhanced GFP (Yang et al., 1996) mammalian codon-optimized
>Addgene plasmid #107883 | pWT004a | addgene full sequence | sequence record 207299 | Addgene NGS Result
GACGAAAGGGCCTCGTGATACGCCTATTTTTATAGGTTAATGTCATGATAATAATGGTTTCTTAGACGTC
AGGTGGCACTTTTCGGGGAAATGTGCGCGGAACCCCTATTTGTTTATTTTTCTAAATACATTCAAATATG
TATCCGCTCATGAGACAATAACCCTGATAAATGCTTCAATAATATTGAAAAAGGAAGAGTATGAGTATTC
AACATTTCCGTGTCGCCCTTATTCCCTTTTTTGCGGCATTTTGCCTTCCTGTTTTTGCTCACCCAGAAAC
GCTGGTGAAAGTAAAAGATGCTGAAGATCAGTTGGGTGCACGAGTGGGTTACATCGAACTGGATCTCAAC
AGCGGTAAGATCCTTGAGAGTTTTCGCCCCGAAGAACGTTTTCCAATGATGAGCACTTTTAAAGTTCTGC
TATGTGGCGCGGTATTATCCCGTATTGACGCCGGGCAAGAGCAACTCGGTCGCCGCATACACTATTCTCA
GAATGACTTGGTTGAGTACTCACCAGTCACAGAAAAGCATCTTACGGATGGCATGACAGTAAGAGAATTA
TGCAGTGCTGCCATAACCATGAGTGATAACACTGCGGCCAACTTACTTCTGACAACGATCGGAGGACCGA
AGGAGCTAACCGCTTTTTTGCACAACATGGGGGATCATGTAACTCGCCTTGATCGTTGGGAACCGGAGCT
GAATGAAGCCATACCAAACGACGAGCGTGACACCACGATGCCTGTAGCAATGGCAACAACGTTGCGCAAA
CTATTAACTGGCGAACTACTTACTCTAGCTTCCCGGCAACAATTAATAGACTGGATGGAGGCGGATAAAG
TTGCAGGACCACTTCTGCGCTCGGCCCTTCCGGCTGGCTGGTTTATTGCTGATAAATCTGGAGCCGGTGA
GCGTGGGTCTCGCGGTATCATTGCAGCACTGGGGCCAGATGGTAAGCCCTCCCGTATCGTAGTTATCTAC
ACGACGGGGAGTCAGGCAACTATGGATGAACGAAATAGACAGATCGCTGAGATAGGTGCCTCACTGATTA
AGCATTGGTAACTGTCAGACCAAGTTTACTCATATATACTTTAGATTGATTTAAAACTTCATTTTTAATT
TAAAAGGATCTAGGTGAAGATCCTTTTTGATAATCTCATGACCAAAATCCCTTAACGTGAGTTTTCGTTC
CACTGAGCGTCAGACCCCGTAGAAAAGATCAAAGGATCTTCTTGAGATCCTTTTTTTCTGCGCGTAATCT
GCTGCTTGCAAACAAAAAAACCACCGCTACCAGCGGTGGTTTGTTTGCCGGATCAAGAGCTACCAACTCT
TTTTCCGAAGGTAACTGGCTTCAGCAGAGCGCAGATACCAAATACTGTTCTTCTAGTGTAGCCGTAGTTA
GGCCACCACTTCAAGAACTCTGTAGCACCGCCTACATACCTCGCTCTGCTAATCCTGTTACCAGTGGCTG
CTGCCAGTGGCGATAAGTCGTGTCTTACCGGGTTGGACTCAAGACGATAGTTACCGGATAAGGCGCAGCG
GTCGGGCTGAACGGGGGGTTCGTGCACACAGCCCAGCTTGGAGCGAACGACCTACACCGAACTGAGATAC
CTACAGCGTGAGCTATGAGAAAGCGCCACGCTTCCCGAAGGGAGAAAGGCGGACAGGTATCCGGTAAGCG
GCAGGGTCGGAACAGGAGAGCGCACGAGGGAGCTTCCAGGGGGAAACGCCTGGTATCTTTATAGTCCTGT
CGGGTTTCGCCACCTCTGACTTGAGCGTCGATTTTTGTGATGCTCGTCAGGGGGGCGGAGCCTATGGAAA
AACGCCAGCAACGCGGCCTTTTTACGGTTCCTGGCCTTTTGCTGGCCTTTTGCTCACATGTTCTTTCCTG
CGTTATCCCCTGATTCTGTGGATAACCGTATTACCGCCTTTGAGTGAGCTGATACCGCTCGCCGCAGCCG
AACGACCGAGCGCAGCGAGTAAGAGGACATCCGGTCAAATAAAACGAAAGGCTCAGTCGAAAGACTGGGC
CTTTCGTTTTAGACTTAGGGACCCTTTATGACAACTTGACGGCTACATCATTCACTTTTTCTTCACAACC
GGCACGGAACTCGCTCGGGCTGGCCCCGGTGCATTTTTTAAATACCCGCGAGAAATAGAGTTGATCGTCA
AAACCAACATTGCGACCGACGGTGGCGATAGGCATCCGGGTGGTGCTCAAAAGCAGCTTCGCCTGGCTGA
TACGTTGGTCCTCGCGCCAGCTTAAGACGCTAATCCCTAACTGCTGGCGGAAAAGATGTGACAGACGCGA
CGGCGACAAGCAAACATGCTGTGCGACGCTGGCGATATCAAAATTGCTGTCTGCCAGGTGATCGCTGATG
TACTGACAAGCCTCGCGTACCCGATTATCCATCGGTGGATGGAGCGACTCGTTAATCGCTTCCATGCGCC
GCAGTAACAATTGCTCAAGCAGATTTATCGCCAGCAGCTCCGAATAGCGCCCTTCCCCTTGCCCGGCGTT
AATGATTTGCCCAAACAGGTCGCTGAAATGCGGCTGGTGCGCTTCATCCGGGCGAAAGAACCCCGTATTG
GCAAATATTGACGGCCAGTTAAGCCATTCATGCCAGTAGGCGCGCGGACGAAAGTAAACCCACTGGTGAT
ACCATTCGCGAGCCTCCGGATGACGACCGTAGTGATGAATCTCTCCTGGCGGGAACAGCAAAATATCACC
CGGTCGGCAAACAAATTCTCGTCCCTGATTTTTCACCACCCCCTGACCGCGAATGGTGAGATTGAGAATA
TAACCTTTCATTCCCAGCGGTCGGTCGATAAAAAAATCGAGATAACCGTTGGCCTCAATCGGCGTTAAAC
CCGCCACCAGATGGGCATTAAACGAGTATCCCGGCAGCAGGGGATCATTTTGCGCTTCAGCCATACTTTT
CATACTCCCACCATTCAGAGAAGAAACCAATTGTCCATATTGCATCAGACATTGCCGTCACTGCGTCTTT
TACTGGCTCTTCTCGCTAACCCAACCGGTAACCCCGCTTATTAAAAGCATTCTGTAACAAAGCGGGACCA
AAGCCATGACAAAAACGCGTAACAAAAGTGTCTATAATCACGGCAGAAAAGTCCACATTGATTATTTGCA
CGGCGTCACACTTTGCTATGCCATAGCATTTTTATCCATAAGATTAGCGGATCCTACCTGACGCTTTTTA
TCGCAACTCTCTACTGTTTCTCCATACCCGTTTTACCTGCAGGTGCAGTAAGGAGGAAAAAAAAATGGTG
AGCAAGGGCGAGGAGCTGTTCACCGGGGTGGTGCCCATCCTGGTCGAGCTGGACGGCGACGTAAACGGCC
ACAAGTTCAGCGTGTCCGGCGAGGGCGAGGGCGATGCCACCTACGGCAAGCTGACCCTGAAGTTCATCTG
CACCACCGGCAAGCTGCCCGTGCCCTGGCCCACCCTCGTGACCACCCTGACCTACGGCGTGCAGTGCTTC
AGCCGCTACCCCGACCACATGAAGCAGCACGACTTCTTCAAGTCCGCCATGCCCGAAGGCTACGTCCAGG
AGCGCACCATCTTCTTCAAGGACGACGGCAACTACAAGACCCGCGCCGAGGTGAAGTTCGAGGGCGACAC
CCTGGTGAACCGCATCGAGCTGAAGGGCATCGACTTCAAGGAGGACGGCAACATCCTGGGGCACAAGCTG
GAGTACAACTACAACAGCCACAACGTCTATATCATGGCCGACAAGCAGAAGAACGGCATCAAGGTGAACT
TCAAGATCCGCCACAACATCGAGGACGGCAGCGTGCAGCTCGCCGACCACTACCAGCAGAACACCCCCAT
CGGCGACGGCCCCGTGCTGCTGCCCGACAACCACTACCTGAGCACCCAGTCCGCCCTGAGCAAAGACCCC
AACGAGAAGCGCGATCACATGGTCCTGCTGGAGTTCGTGACCGCCGCCGGGATCACTCTCGGCATGGACG
AGCTGTACAAGTAA
